Addgene plasmid #238520: pMH_AtCK2beta1_95-287_NoTag
Purpose: Bacterial expression of A. thaliana CK2beta1 95-287_NoTag
Depositing lab: Michael Hothorn. Depositing organization: University of Geneva.
Backbone
  Vector backbone: pMH (pET-24d based)
  Vector type: Bacterial Expression
Growth in bacteria
  Bacterial resistance: Kanamycin, 50 μg/mL
  Growth temperature: 37°C
  Growth strain: DH5alpha
  Copy number: High Copy
Gene/Insert
  Gene/Insert name: AtCK2beta1
  Species: A. thaliana (mustard weed)
  Entrez Gene: CKB1 (a.k.a. casein kinase II beta chain 1, CASEIN KINASE II BETA SUBUNIT CKB1, CKB1, K14A3.3, K14A3_3)
  Cloning method: Gibson Cloning
Terms and licenses: Academic/Nonprofit Terms; Industry Terms: Not Available to Industry
How to cite: pMH_AtCK2beta1_95-287_NoTag was a gift from Michael Hothorn (Addgene plasmid # 238520 ; http://n2t.net/addgene:238520 ; RRID:Addgene_238520)
