[The description below was written by a language model from this plasmid's Addgene catalogue record and pLannotate feature annotations shown in this document.]
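Description:
pMH_AtCK2beta1_95-287_NoTag is a bacterial expression plasmid built on pMH, a pET-24d-derived backbone, for producing a truncated form of the Arabidopsis thaliana casein kinase II regulatory subunit CK2beta1 (CKB1), covering residues 95–287, without an affinity tag. The 5.8 kb plasmid replicates from a ColE1/pBR322-type origin. The catalogue lists it as high copy, although the annotated bom and rop elements are those of the pBR322-style pET backbone, where Rop normally moderates copy number. Selection is by kanamycin through the aph(3')-Ia gene, and an f1 origin is also present. Short tetracycline-resistance fragments, a partial AmpR promoter and a predicted E. coli ORF appear to be backbone remnants with no stated function.

The insert, introduced by Gibson cloning, sits in a standard T7lac expression cassette: a T7 promoter followed by a lac operator, the phage T7 gene 10 ribosome binding site, the CKB1 fragment, and a T7 terminator. The plasmid-borne lacI gene with its own promoter supplies repressor, so transcription is held off until induced with IPTG in a host that provides T7 RNA polymerase. A partial polyhistidine coding stretch and a short match to a T7 gene 10B-derived sequence are annotated downstream of the CKB1 fragment. Given the "NoTag" name, these are most likely untranslated backbone sequence lying beyond a stop codon, but the feature table does not show this explicitly.

CKB1 regulates the catalytic alpha subunit within the tetrameric CK2 holoenzyme. The record gives the purpose only as bacterial expression of the untagged protein and names no specific downstream application.
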