Features (pLannotate 1.2.2; 19 found; start..end, strand, type, name):
      1..589     +  rep_origin     ori: high-copy-number ColE1/pMB1/pBR322/pUC origin of replication
    775..914     -  misc_feature   bom: basis of mobility region from pBR322
   1016..1207    -  CDS            rop: Rop protein, which maintains plasmids at low copy number; rop
   1224..1604    +  CDS            YPB1_ECOLX: Protein predicted: Swiss-Prot protein existence level 4. From Escherichia coli.
   1676..1967    -  CDS            TcR (fragment): tetracycline efflux protein; tet; confers resistance to tetracycline
   1982..2003    -  protein_bind   CAP binding site: CAP binding activates transcription in the presence of cAMP. E. coli catabolite activator protein
   2016..3098    -  CDS            lacI: lac repressor; lacI; The lac repressor binds to the lac operator to inhibit transcription in E. coli. This inhibition can be relieved by adding lactose or isopropyl-β-D-thiogalactopyranoside (IPTG).
   3099..3176    -  promoter       lacI promoter: lacI
   3184..3463    -  CDS            TcR (fragment): tetracycline efflux protein; tet; confers resistance to tetracycline
   3485..3503    +  promoter       T7 promoter: promoter for bacteriophage T7 RNA polymerase
   3504..3528    +  protein_bind   lac operator: The lac repressor binds to the lac operator to inhibit transcription in E. coli. This inhibition can be relieved by adding lactose or isopropyl-β-D-thiogalactopyranoside (IPTG). lac repressor encoded by lacI
   3543..3565    +  RBS            RBS: efficient ribosome binding site from bacteriophage T7 gene 10 (Olins and Rangwala, 1989)
   3575..4153    +  CDS            CKB1 (fragment) (sequence withheld): CSK2B_ARATH - Experimental evidence at protein level: Swiss-Prot protein existence level 1. Plays a complex role in regulating the basal catalytic activity of the alpha subunit. The tetrameric holoenzyme CK2, composed of two alpha and two beta subunits, phosphorylates the transcription factor GBFl, resulting in stimulation of its DNA binding activity (PubMed:7696877). CK2 phosphorylates the transcription factor PIF1 after an exposure to light, resulting in a proteasome-dependent degradation of PIF1 and promotion of photomorphogenesis (PubMed:21330376). CK2 phosphorylates translation initiation
   4172..4189    +  CDS            9xHis (fragment): 9xHis affinity tag
   4199..4248    +  CDS            SET1 (fragment): solubility-enhancement tag derived from T7 phage gene 10B
   4256..4303    +  terminator     T7 terminator: transcription terminator for bacteriophage T7 RNA polymerase
   4340..4768    +  rep_origin     f1 ori (sequence partly withheld): f1 bacteriophage origin of replication; arrow indicates direction of (+) strand synthesis
   4821..4878    +  promoter       AmpR promoter (fragment): bla
   4887..5702    -  CDS            KanR: aminoglycoside phosphotransferase; aph(3')-Ia; confers resistance to kanamycin in bacteria or G418 (Geneticin®) in eukaryotes
>Addgene plasmid #238520 | pMH_AtCK2beta1_95-287_NoTag | addgene full sequence | sequence record 477129 | Addgene NGS Result
TTGAGATCCTTTTTTTCTGCGCGTAATCTGCTGCTTGCAAACAAAAAAACCACCGCTACCAGCGGTGGTT
TGTTTGCCGGATCAAGAGCTACCAACTCTTTTTCCGAAGGTAACTGGCTTCAGCAGAGCGCAGATACCAA
ATACTGTCCTTCTAGTGTAGCCGTAGTTAGGCCACCACTTCAAGAACTCTGTAGCACCGCCTACATACCT
CGCTCTGCTAATCCTGTTACCAGTGGCTGCTGCCAGTGGCGATAAGTCGTGTCTTACCGGGTTGGACTCA
AGACGATAGTTACCGGATAAGGCGCAGCGGTCGGGCTGAACGGGGGGTTCGTGCACACAGCCCAGCTTGG
AGCGAACGACCTACACCGAACTGAGATACCTACAGCGTGAGCTATGAGAAAGCGCCACGCTTCCCGAAGG
GAGAAAGGCGGACAGGTATCCGGTAAGCGGCAGGGTCGGAACAGGAGAGCGCACGAGGGAGCTTCCAGGG
GGAAACGCCTGGTATCTTTATAGTCCTGTCGGGTTTCGCCACCTCTGACTTGAGCGTCGATTTTTGTGAT
GCTCGTCAGGGGGGCGGAGCCTATGGAAAAACGCCAGCAACGCGGCCTTTTTACGGTTCCTGGCCTTTTG
CTGGCCTTTTGCTCACATGTTCTTTCCTGCGTTATCCCCTGATTCTGTGGATAACCGTATTACCGCCTTT
GAGTGAGCTGATACCGCTCGCCGCAGCCGAACGACCGAGCGCAGCGAGTCAGTGAGCGAGGAAGCGGAAG
AGCGCCTGATGCGGTATTTTCTCCTTACGCATCTGTGCGGTATTTCACACCGCAATGGTGCACTCTCAGT
ACAATCTGCTCTGATGCCGCATAGTTAAGCCAGTATACACTCCGCTATCGCTACGTGACTGGGTCATGGC
TGCGCCCCGACACCCGCCAACACCCGCTGACGCGCCCTGACGGGCTTGTCTGCTCCCGGCATCCGCTTAC
AGACAAGCTGTGACCGTCTCCGGGAGCTGCATGTGTCAGAGGTTTTCACCGTCATCACCGAAACGCGCGA
GGCAGCTGCGGTAAAGCTCATCAGCGTGGTCGTGAAGCGATTCACAGATGTCTGCCTGTTCATCCGCGTC
CAGCTCGTTGAGTTTCTCCAGAAGCGTTAATGTCTGGCTTCTGATAAAGCGGGCCATGTTAAGGGCGGTT
TTTTCCTGTTTGGTCACTGATGCCTCCGTGTAAGGGGGATTTCTGTTCATGGGGGTAATGATACCGATGA
AACGAGAGAGGATGCTCACGATACGGGTTACTGATGATGAACATGCCCGGTTACTGGAACGTTGTGAGGG
TAAACAACTGGCGGTATGGATGCGGCGGGACCAGAGAAAAATCACTCAGGGTCAATGCCAGCGCTTCGTT
AATACAGATGTAGGTGTTCCACAGGGTAGCCAGCAGCATCCTGCGATGCAGATCCGGAACATAATGGTGC
AGGGCGCTGACTTCCGCGTTTCCAGACTTTACGAAACACGGAAACCGAAGACCATTCATGTTGTTGCTCA
GGTCGCAGACGTTTTGCAGCAGCAGTCGCTTCACGTTCGCTCGCGTATCGGTGATTCATTCTGCTAACCA
GTAAGGCAACCCCGCCAGCCTAGCCGGGTCCTCAACGACAGGAGCACGATCATGCGCACCCGTGGGGCCG
CCATGCCGGCGATAATGGCCTGCTTCTCGCCGAAACGTTTGGTGGCGGGACCAGTGACGAAGGCTTGAGC
GAGGGCGTGCAAGATTCCGAATACCGCAAGCGACAGGCCGATCATCGTCGCGCTCCAGCGAAAGCGGTCC
TCGCCGAAAATGACCCAGAGCGCTGCCGGCACCTGTCCTACGAGTTGCATGATAAAGAAGACAGTCATAA
GTGCGGCGACGATAGTCATGCCCCGCGCCCACCGGAAGGAGCTGACTGGGTTGAAGGCTCTCAAGGGCAT
CGGTCGAGATCCCGGTGCCTAATGAGTGAGCTAACTTACATTAATTGCGTTGCGCTCACTGCCCGCTTTC
CAGTCGGGAAACCTGTCGTGCCAGCTGCATTAATGAATCGGCCAACGCGCGGGGAGAGGCGGTTTGCGTA
TTGGGCGCCAGGGTGGTTTTTCTTTTCACCAGTGAGACGGGCAACAGCTGATTGCCCTTCACCGCCTGGC
CCTGAGAGAGTTGCAGCAAGCGGTCCACGCTGGTTTGCCCCAGCAGGCGAAAATCCTGTTTGATGGTGGT
TAACGGCGGGATATAACATGAGCTGTCTTCGGTATCGTCGTATCCCACTACCGAGATATCCGCACCAACG
CGCAGCCCGGACTCGGTAATGGCGCGCATTGCGCCCAGCGCCATCTGATCGTTGGCAACCAGCATCGCAG
TGGGAACGATGCCCTCATTCAGCATTTGCATGGTTTGTTGAAAACCGGACATGGCACTCCAGTCGCCTTC
CCGTTCCGCTATCGGCTGAATTTGATTGCGAGTGAGATATTTATGCCAGCCAGCCAGACGCAGACGCGCC
GAGACAGAACTTAATGGGCCCGCTAACAGCGCGATTTGCTGGTGACCCAATGCGACCAGATGCTCCACGC
CCAGTCGCGTACCGTCTTCATGGGAGAAAATAATACTGTTGATGGGTGTCTGGTCAGAGACATCAAGAAA
TAACGCCGGAACATTAGTGCAGGCAGCTTCCACAGCAATGGCATCCTGGTCATCCAGCGGATAGTTAATG
ATCAGCCCACTGACGCGTTGCGCGAGAAGATTGTGCACCGCCGCTTTACAGGCTTCGACGCCGCTTCGTT
CTACCATCGACACCACCACGCTGGCACCCAGTTGATCGGCGCGAGATTTAATCGCCGCGACAATTTGCGA
CGGCGCGTGCAGGGCCAGACTGGAGGTGGCAACGCCAATCAGCAACGACTGTTTGCCCGCCAGTTGTTGT
GCCACGCGGTTGGGAATGTAATTCAGCTCCGCCATCGCCGCTTCCACTTTTTCCCGCGTTTTCGCAGAAA
CGTGGCTGGCCTGGTTCACCACGCGGGAAACGGTCTGATAAGAGACACCGGCATACTCTGCGACATCGTA
TAACGTTACTGGTTTCACATTCACCACCCTGAATTGACTCTCTTCCGGGCGCTATCATGCCATACCGCGA
AAGGTTTTGCGCCATTCGATGGTGTCCGGGATCTCGACGCTCTCCCTTATGCGACTCCTGCATTAGGAAG
CAGCCCAGTAGTAGGTTGAGGCCGTTGAGCACCGCCGCCGCAAGGAATGGTGCATGCAAGGAGATGGCGC
CCAACAGTCCCCCGGCCACGGGGCCTGCCACCATACCCACGCCGAAACAAGCGCTCATGAGCCCGAAGTG
GCGAGCCCGATCTTCCCCATCGGTGATGTCGGCGATATAGGCGCCAGCAACCGCACCTGTGGCGCCGGTG
ATGCCGGCCACGATGCGTCCGGCGTAGAGGATCGAGATCTCGATCCCGCGAAATTAATACGACTCACTAT
AGGGGAATTGTGAGCGGATAACAATTCCCCTCTAGAAATAATTTTGTTTAACTTTAAGAAGGAGATATAC
C
[582 nt withheld, positions 3572-4153]
TAAGCGGCCGCACTCGAGCACCACCACCACCACCACTGAGATCCGGCTGCTAACAAAGCCCGAAAGGAAG
CTGAGTTGGCTGCTGCCACCGCTGAGCAATAACTAGCATAACCCCTTGGGGCCTCTAAACGGGTCTTGAG
GGGTTTTTTGCTGAAAGGAGGAACTATATCCGGATTGGCGAATGGG
[124 nt withheld, positions 4340-4463]
C
[91 nt withheld, positions 4465-4555]
A
[49 nt withheld, positions 4557-4605]
CCTTTGACGTTGGAGTCCACGTTCTTT
[37 nt withheld, positions 4633-4669]
ACCCTATCTCGGTCTATTCTTTTGATTTATAAGGGATTTTGCCGATTTCGGCCTATTGGTTAAAAAATGA
GCTGATTTAACAAAAATTTAACGCGAATTTTAACAAAATATTAACGCTTACAATTTAGGTGGCACTTTTC
GGGGAAATGTGCGCGGAACCCCTATTTGTTTATTTTTCTAAATACATTCAAATATGTATCCGCTCATGAA
TTAATTCTTAGAAAAACTCATCGAGCATCAAATGAAACTGCAATTTATTCATATCAGGATTATCAATACC
ATATTTTTGAAAAAGCCGTTTCTGTAATGAAGGAGAAAACTCACCGAGGCAGTTCCATAGGATGGCAAGA
TCCTGGTATCGGTCTGCGATTCCGACTCGTCCAACATCAATACAACCTATTAATTTCCCCTCGTCAAAAA
TAAGGTTATCAAGTGAGAAATCACCATGAGTGACGACTGAATCCGGTGAGAATGGCAAAAGTTTATGCAT
TTCTTTCCAGACTTGTTCAACAGGCCAGCCATTACGCTCGTCATCAAAATCACTCGCATCAACCAAACCG
TTATTCATTCGTGATTGCGCCTGAGCGAGACGAAATACGCGATCGCTGTTAAAAGGACAATTACAAACAG
GAATCGAATGCAACCGGCGCAGGAACACTGCCAGCGCATCAACAATATTTTCACCTGAATCAGGATATTC
TTCTAATACCTGGAATGCTGTTTTCCCGGGGATCGCAGTGGTGAGTAACCATGCATCATCAGGAGTACGG
ATAAAATGCTTGATGGTCGGAAGAGGCATAAATTCCGTCAGCCAGTTTAGTCTGACCATCTCATCTGTAA
CATCATTGGCAACGCTACCTTTGCCATGTTTCAGAAACAACTCTGGCGCATCGGGCTTCCCATACAATCG
ATAGATTGTCGCACCTGATTGCCCGACATTATCGCGAGCCCATTTATACCCATATAAATCAGCATCCATG
TTGGAATTTAATCGCGGCCTAGAGCAAGACGTTTCCCGTTGAATATGGCTCATAACACCCCTTGTATTAC
TGTTTATGTAAGCAGACAGTTTTATTGTTCATGACCAAAATCCCTTAACGTGAGTTTTCGTTCCACTGAG
CGTCAGACCCCGTAGAAAAGATCAAAGGATCTTC
